>Addgene plasmid #173258 | RVD-pA9 | addgene full sequence | sequence record 353231 | Addgene NGS Result
GGCCAGGAACCGTAAAAAGGCCGCGTTGCTGGCGTTTTTCCATAGGCTCCGCCCCCCTGACGAGCATCAC
AAAAATCGACGCTCAAGTCAGAGGTGGCGAAACCCGACAGGACTATAAAGATACCAGGCGTTTCCCCCTG
GAAGCTCCCTCGTGCGCTCTCCTGTTCCGACCCTGCCGCTTACCGGATACCTGTCCGCCTTTCTCCCTTC
GGGAAGCGTGGCGCTTTCTCATAGCTCACGCTGTAGGTATCTCAGTTCGGTGTAGGTCGTTCGCTCCAAG
CTGGGCTGTGTGCACGAACCCCCCGTTCAGCCCGACCGCTGCGCCTTATCCGGTAACTATCGTCTTGAGT
CCAACCCGGTAAGACACGACTTATCGCCACTGGCAGCAGCCACTGGTAACAGGATTAGCAGAGCGAGGTA
TGTAGGCGGTGCTACAGAGTTCTTGAAGTGGTGGCCTAACTACGGCTACACTAGAAGAACAGTATTTGGT
ATCTGCGCTCTGCTGAAGCCAGTTACCTTCGGAAAAAGAGTTGGTAGCTCTTGATCCGGCAAACAAACCA
CCGCTGGTAGCGGTGGTTTTTTTGTTTGCAAGCAGCAGATTACGCGCAGAAAAAAAGGATCTCAAGAAGA
TCCTTTGATCTTTTCTACGGGGTCTGACGCTCAGTGGAACGACGCGTAACTCACGTTAAGGGATTTTGGT
CATGGGTGGCTCGACCAGATATGGTCTCAAGAGGCAATCGCTACAACTTGATCTGGGGTGAGTCCGTGGG
CTTGACAGAGAACTGGAAGGAGGCGCTGAACCGTCTCAAGAGCCTGTTTGCCACCAATATTGGAACGAGA
CCAGCTTTGGTCTAGAGGAGGCATGATGATATATTTTTATCTTGTGCAATGTAACATCAGAGATTTTGAG
ACACGGGCCAGAGCTGCCAGGAAACAGCTATGACCATGTAATACGACTCACTATAGGGGATATTTTATTT
TCTCCCAATCAGGCTTGATCCCCAGTAAGTCAAAAAATAGCTCGACATACTGTTCTTCCCCGATCAAGGG
TTGGTTTGCGCATTCACAGTTCTCCGCAAGAATTGATTGGCTCCAATTCTTGGAGTGGTGAATCCGTTAG
CGAGGTGCCGCCGGCTTCCATTCAGGTCGAGGTGGCCCGGCTCCATGCACCGCGACGCAACGCGGGGAGG
CAGACAAGGTATAGGGCGGCGCCTACAATCCATGCCAACCCGTTCCATGTGCTCGCCGAGGCGGCATAAA
TCGCCGTGACGATCAGCGGTCCAATGATCGAAGTTAGGCTGGTAAGAGCCGCGAGCGATCCTTGAAGCTG
TCCCTGATGGTCGTCATCTACCTGCCTGGACAGCATGGCCTGCAACGCGGGCATCCCGATGCCGCCGGAA
GCGAGAAGAATCATAATGGGGAAGGCCATCCAGCCTCGCGTCGCGAACGCCAGCAAGACGTAGCCCAGCG
CGTCGGCCGCCATGCCGGCGATAATGGCCTGCTTCTCGCCGAAACGTTTGGTGGCGGGACCAGTGACGAA
GGCTTGAGCGAGGGCGTGCAAGATTCCGAATACCGCAAGCGACAGGCCGATCATCGTCGCGCTCCAGCGA
AAGCGGTCCTCGCCGAAAATGACCCAGAGCGCTGCCGGCACCTGTCCTACGAGTTGCATGATAAAGAAGA
CAGTCATAAGTGCGGCGACGATAGTCATGCCCCGCGCCCACCGGAAGGAGCTGACTGGGTTGAAGGCTCT
CAAGGGCATGGGTCGGCGCTCTCCCTTATGCGACTCCTGCATTAGGAAGCAGCCCAGTAGTAGGTTGAGG
CCGTTGAGCACCGCCGCCGCAAGGAATGGTGCATGTAAGGAGATGGCGCCCAACAGTCCCCCGGCCACGG
GGCCTGCCACCATACCCACGCCGAAACAAGCGCTCATGAGCCCGAAGTGGCGAGCCCGATCTTCCCCATC
GGTGATGTCGGCGATATAGGCGCCAGCAACCGCACCTGTGGCGCCGGTGATGCCGGCCACGATGCGTCCG
GCGTAGAGAATCCACAGGACGGGTGTGGTCGCCATGATCGCGTAGTCGATAGTGGCTCCAAGTAGCGAAG
CGAGCAGGACTGGGCGGCGGCCAAAGCGGTCGGACAGTGCTCCGAGAACGGGTGCGCATAGAAATTGCAT
CAACGCATATAGCGCTAGCAGCACGCCATAGTGACTGGCGATGCTGTCGGAATGGACGATATCCCGCAAG
AGGCCCGGCAGTACCGGCATAACCAAGCCTATGCCTACAGCATCCAGGGTGACGGTGCCGAGGATGACGA
TGAGCGCATTGTTAGATTTCATACACGGTGCCTGACTGCGTTAGCAATTTAACTGTGATAAACTACCGCA
TTAAAGCTAATCGATGATAAGCTGTCAAACATGAGAATTAATTCATGTTCTTTCCTGCGTTATCCCCTGA
TTCTGTGGATAACGCAGGAAAGAACATGTGAGCAAAAGGCCAGCAAAA
Features (pLannotate 1.2.2; 6 found; start..end, strand, type, name):
     37..625     -  rep_origin     ori: high-copy-number ColE1/pMB1/pBR322/pUC origin of replication
    949..967     +  promoter       T7 promoter: promoter for bacteriophage T7 RNA polymerase
    970..1044    -  CDS            KanR (fragment): aminoglycoside phosphotransferase; aphA-3; confers resistance to kanamycin
   1142..2332    -  CDS            TcR: tetracycline efflux protein; tet; confers resistance to tetracycline
   2380..2408    -  promoter       tet promoter: E. coli promoter for tetracycline efflux protein gene
   2424..2463    +  rep_origin     RSF ori (fragment): Plasmids containing the RSF 1030 origin of replication can be propagated in E. coli cells that contain additional plasmids with compatible origins.
