[The description below was written by a language model from this plasmid's Addgene catalogue record and pLannotate feature annotations shown in this document.]
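Description:
RVD-pA9 is a small (about 2.5 kb) bacterial module plasmid that forms one piece of a kit for one-step assembly of custom repeat-variable diresidue (RVD) arrays, the DNA-recognition repeats of TALE proteins. It is built on a tetracycline-resistant T vector, with the synthetic insert placed at the vector's TA cloning site. The insert is a single TALE repeat monomer carrying the NI diresidue, which in the TALE code specifies adenine, and it is designated for position 9 of an assembled array. The exact flanking cloning sites are not given in the record, and the automated annotation does not label the monomer itself. It presumably lies in the unannotated stretch between the T7 promoter region and the tetracycline resistance gene.

The plasmid is propagated in E. coli at high copy from a ColE1/pUC-type origin and is selected with tetracycline through a TcR efflux protein gene driven by its native tet promoter. The feature table also shows a T7 promoter, a short fragment of a kanamycin resistance gene and a short fragment of an RSF origin. The two fragments appear to be non-functional remnants of backbone construction rather than working elements. No eukaryotic expression elements are annotated, consistent with a role purely as a cloning donor.

In use, position-specific monomer plasmids like this one are combined with others encoding the remaining RVDs and positions to build arrays targeting a chosen DNA sequence. These arrays are then incorporated into TALE-based tools, notably DdCBEs, the TALE-guided cytosine base editors applied to mitochondrial DNA. The associated work used them to model mitochondrial diseases in zebrafish.
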