Addgene plasmid #173258: RVD-pA9
Purpose: One-step assembly of custom RVD arrays to construct DdCBE, TALE, etc.
Depositing lab: Bin Shen. Depositing organization: Nanjing Medical University. Publication: Precision modeling of mitochondrial diseases in zebrafish via DdCBE-mediated mtDNA base editing. Guo J, Zhang X, Chen X, Sun H, Dai Y, Wang J, Qian X, Tan L, Lou X, Shen B. Cell Discov. 2021 Sep 3;7(1):78. doi: 10.1038/s41421-021-00307-9. PubMed 34480028.
Backbone
  Vector backbone: TetR T vector
  Vector type: Unspecified
Growth in bacteria
  Bacterial resistance: Tetracycline, 10 μg/mL
  Growth temperature: 37°C
  Growth strain: DH5alpha
  Copy number: High Copy
Gene/Insert
  Gene/Insert name: NI monomer RVD at Position9
  Species: Synthetic
  Mutation: no
  Cloning method: Restriction Enzyme; 5′ cloning site Unknown (unknown if destroyed)
Terms and licenses: Academic/Nonprofit Terms; Industry Terms: Not Available to Industry
Depositor comments: RVD is inserted into TA site of TetR T vector
How to cite: RVD-pA9 was a gift from Bin Shen (Addgene plasmid # 173258 ; http://n2t.net/addgene:173258 ; RRID:Addgene_173258)
