>Addgene plasmid #173258 | RVD-pA9 | depositor partial sequence | sequence record 336213 | RVD flanked by two Bsa I sites
GGTCTCGTTCCAATATTGGTGGCAAACAGGCTCTTGAGACGGTTCAGCGCCTCCTTCCAGTTCTCTGTCA
AGCCCACGGACTCACCCCAGATCAAGTTGTAGCGATTGCCTCTTGAGACC
